>Addgene plasmid #177119 | pBW359 | addgene full sequence | sequence record 352594 | Addgene NGS Result
GGTCGCTGAGTAGTGCGCGAGCAAAATTTAAGCTACAACAAGGCAAGGCTTGACCGACAATTGCATGAAG
AATCTGCTTAGGGTTAGGCGTTTTGCGCTGCTTCGCGATGTACGGGCCAGATATACGCGTTGACATTGAT
TATTGACTAGTTATTAATAGTAATCAATTACGGGGTCATTAGTTCATAGCCCATATATGGAGTTCCGCGT
TACATAACTTACGGTAAATGGCCCGCCTGGCTGACCGCCCAACGACCCCCGCCCATTGACGTCAATAATG
ACGTATGTTCCCATAGTAACGCCAATAGGGACTTTCCATTGACGTCAATGGGTGGAGTATTTACGGTAAA
CTGCCCACTTGGCAGTACATCAAGTGTATCATATGCCAAGTACGCCCCCTATTGACGTCAATGACGGTAA
ATGGCCCGCCTGGCATTATGCCCAGTACATGACCTTATGGGACTTTCCTACTTGGCAGTACATCTACGTA
TTAGTCATCGCTATTACCATGGTGATGCGGTTTTGGCAGTACATCAATGGGCGTGGATAGCGGTTTGACT
CACGGGGATTTCCAAGTCTCCACCCCATTGACGTCAATGGGAGTTTGTTTTGGCACCAAAATCAACGGGA
CTTTCCAAAATGTCGTAACAACTCCGCCCCATTGACGCAAATGGGCGGTAGGCGTGTACGGTGGGAGGTC
TATATAAGCAGAGCTCTCTGGCTAACTAGAGAACCCACTGCTTACTGGCTTATCGAAATTAATACGACTC
ACTATAGGGAGACCCAAGCTTATGGACTACAAGGACGACGATGACAAGGGTGGATCCATGGTTCGACCAT
TGAACTGCATCGTCGCCGTGTCCCAAAATATGGGGATTGGCAAGAACGGAGACCTACCCTGGCCTCCGCT
CAGGAACGAGTTCAAGTACTTCCAAAGAATGACCACAACCTCTTCAGTGGAAGGTAAACAGAATCTGGTG
ATTATGGGTAGGAAAACCTGGTTCTCCATTCCTGAGAAGAATCGACCTTTAAAGGACAGAATTAATATAG
TTCTCAGTAGAGAACTCAAAGAACCACCACGAGGAGCTCATTTTCTTGCCAAAAGTTTGGATGATGCCTT
AAGACTTATTGAACAACCGGAATTGGCAAGTAAAGTAGACATGGTTTGGATAGTCGGAGGCAGTTCTGTT
TACCAGGAAGCCATGAATCAACCAGGCCACCTCAGACTCTTTGTGACAAGGATCATGCAGGAATTTGAAA
GTGACACGTTTTTCCCAGAAATTGATTTGGGGAAATATAAACTTCTCCCAGAATACCCAGGCGTCCTCTC
TGAGGTCCAGGAGGAAAAAGGCATCAAGTATAAGTTTGAAGTCTACGAGAAGAAAGACGGTACCTACCCA
TACGATGTCCCAGATTACGCCGCTTTCCTTGCGGGTAGTGGGTCGACCATGCAGATTTTCGTCAAGACTT
TGACCGGTAAAACCATAACATTGGAAGTTGAATCTTCCGATACCATCGACAACGTTAAGTCGAAAATTCA
AGACAAGGAAGGTATCCCTCCAGATCAACAAAGATTGATCTTTGCCGGTAGGCAGCTAGAAGACGGTAGA
ACGCTGTCTGATTACAACATTCAGAAGGAGTCCACCTTACATCTTGTGCTAAGGCTCCGCGGTGGTGACA
GAGGAAGCGGCGGTCTGCCGGCTTCCTGCCTGAGGAGTGCAAAGGACATGAAACATCGGCTGGGGTTCCT
GCTGCAGAAGTCAGATTCCTGCGAACACAGTTCTTCACACAGCAAGAAGGACAAAGTAGTAACTTGCCAG
AGGGTAAGCCAAGAAGAAGTCAAGAAATGGGCTGAATCGTTGGAAAACCTGATTCACCATGAATGTGGAC
TGGCAGCTTTCAAAGCTTTCCTGAAGTCGGAATACAGCGAGGAGAACATTGACTTCTGGATCAGCTGTGA
GGAGTACAAGAAGATCAAGTCACCTTCTAAACTAAGTCCCAAAGCCAAGAAGATCTACAACGAGTTCATC
TCAGTGCAAGCAACAAAAGAGGTGAACCTGGACTCTTGCACCAGAGAGGAGACAAGCCGGAACATGTTAC
AGCCCACAATAACCTGTTTTGATGAAGCCCAGAAGAAGATTTTCAACCTGATGGAAAAGGATTCCTACCG
CCGCTTCCTCAAGTCTCGATTCTATCTTGACCTGACCAATCCTTCCAGCTGCGGGGCAGAGAAGCAGAAA
GGAGCCAAGAGTTCTGCAGACTGCACTTCCCTGGTCTCCCAGTGTGCCATCGATATCGACTACAAAGACG
ATGACGACAAAGGTTAATCTAGAGGGCCCTATTCTATAGTGTCACCTAAATGCTAGAGCTCGCTGATCAG
CCTCGACTGTGCCTTCTAGTTGCCAGCCATCTGTTGTTTGCCCCTCCCCCGTGCCTTCCTTGACCCTGGA
AGGTGCCACTCCCACTGTCCTTTCCTAATAAAATGAGGAAATTGCATCGCATTGTCTGAGTAGGTGTCAT
TCTATTCTGGGGGGTGGGGTGGGGCAGGACAGCAAGGGGGAGGATTGGGAAGACAATAGCAGGCATGCTG
GGGATGCGGTGGGCTCTATGGCTTCTGAGGCGGAAAGAACCAGCTGGGGCTCTAGGGGGTATCCCC
[124 nt withheld, positions 2657-2780]
C
[91 nt withheld, positions 2782-2872]
A
[49 nt withheld, positions 2874-2922]
CCTTTGACGTTGGAGTCCACGTTCTTT
[37 nt withheld, positions 2950-2986]
ACCCTATCTCGGTCTATTCTTTTGATTTATAAGGGATTTTGCCGATTTCGGCCTATTGGTTAAAAAATGA
GCTGATTTAACAAAAATTTAACGCGAATTAATTCTGTGGAATGTGTGTCAGTTAGGGTGTGGAAAGTCCC
CAGGCTCCCCAGCAGGCAGAAGTATGCAAAGCATGCATCTCAATTAGTCAGCAACCAGGTGTGGAAAGTC
CCCAGGCTCCCCAGCAGGCAGAAGTATGCAAAGCATGCATCTCAATTAGTCAGCAACCATAGTCCCGCCC
CTAACTCCGCCCATCCCGCCCCTAACTCCGCCCAGTTCCGCCCATTCTCCGCCCCATGGCTGACTAATTT
TTTTTATTTATGCAGAGGCCGAGGCCGCCTCTGCCTCTGAGCTATTCCAGAAGTAGTGAGGAGGCTTTTT
TGGAGGCCTAGGCTTTTGCAAAAAGCTCCCGGGAGCTTGTATATCCATTTTCGGATCTGATCAAGAGACA
GGATGAGGATCGTTTCGCATGATTGAACAAGATGGATTGCACGCAGGTTCTCCGGCCGCTTGGGTGGAGA
GGCTATTCGGCTATGACTGGGCACAACAGACAATCGGCTGCTCTGATGCCGCCGTGTTCCGGCTGTCAGC
GCAGGGGCGCCCGGTTCTTTTTGTCAAGACCGACCTGTCCGGTGCCCTGAATGAACTGCAGGACGAGGCA
GCGCGGCTATCGTGGCTGGCCACGACGGGCGTTCCTTGCGCAGCTGTGCTCGACGTTGTCACTGAAGCGG
GAAGGGACTGGCTGCTATTGGGCGAAGTGCCGGGGCAGGATCTCCTGTCATCTCACCTTGCTCCTGCCGA
GAAAGTATCCATCATGGCTGATGCAATGCGGCGGCTGCATACGCTTGATCCGGCTACCTGCCCATTCGAC
CACCAAGCGAAACATCGCATCGAGCGAGCACGTACTCGGATGGAAGCCGGTCTTGTCGATCAGGATGATC
TGGACGAAGAGCATCAGGGGCTCGCGCCAGCCGAACTGTTCGCCAGGCTCAAGGCGCGCATGCCCGACGG
CGAGGATCTCGTCGTGACCCATGGCGATGCCTGCTTGCCGAATATCATGGTGGAAAATGGCCGCTTTTCT
GGATTCATCGACTGTGGCCGGCTGGGTGTGGCGGACCGCTATCAGGACATAGCGTTGGCTACCCGTGATA
TTGCTGAAGAGCTTGGCGGCGAATGGGCTGACCGCTTCCTCGTGCTTTACGGTATCGCCGCTCCCGATTC
GCAGCGCATCGCCTTCTATCGCCTTCTTGACGAGTTCTTCTGAGCGGGACTCTGGGGTTCGAAATGACCG
ACCAAGCGACGCCCAACCTGCCATCACGAGATTTCGATTCCACCGCCGCCTTCTATGAAAGGTTGGGCTT
CGGAATCGTTTTCCGGGACGCCGGCTGGATGATCCTCCAGCGCGGGGATCTCATGCTGGAGTTCTTCGCC
CACCCCAACTTGTTTATTGCAGCTTATAATGGTTACAAATAAAGCAATAGCATCACAAATTTCACAAATA
AAGCATTTTTTTCACTGCATTCTAGTTGTGGTTTGTCCAAACTCATCAATGTATCTTATCATGTCTGTAT
ACCGTCGACCTCTAGCTAGAGCTTGGCGTAATCATGGTCATAGCTGTTTCCTGTGTGAAATTGTTATCCG
CTCACAATTCCACACAACATACGAGCCGGAAGCATAAAGTGTAAAGCCTGGGGTGCCTAATGAGTGAGCT
AACTCACATTAATTGCGTTGCGCTCACTGCCCGCTTTCCAGTCGGGAAACCTGTCGTGCCAGCTGCATTA
ATGAATCGGCCAACGCGCGGGGAGAGGCGGTTTGCGTATTGGGCGCTCTTCCGCTTCCTCGCTCACTGAC
TCGCTGCGCTCGGTCGTTCGGCTGCGGCGAGCGGTATCAGCTCACTCAAAGGCGGTAATACGGTTATCCA
CAGAATCAGGGGATAACGCAGGAAAGAACATGTGAGCAAAAGGCCAGCAAAAGGCCAGGAACCGTAAAAA
GGCCGCGTTGCTGGCGTTTTTCCATAGGCTCCGCCCCCCTGACGAGCATCACAAAAATCGACGCTCAAGT
CAGAGGTGGCGAAACCCGACAGGACTATAAAGATACCAGGCGTTTCCCCCTGGAAGCTCCCTCGTGCGCT
CTCCTGTTCCGACCCTGCCGCTTACCGGATACCTGTCCGCCTTTCTCCCTTCGGGAAGCGTGGCGCTTTC
TCATAGCTCACGCTGTAGGTATCTCAGTTCGGTGTAGGTCGTTCGCTCCAAGCTGGGCTGTGTGCACGAA
CCCCCCGTTCAGCCCGACCGCTGCGCCTTATCCGGTAACTATCGTCTTGAGTCCAACCCGGTAAGACACG
ACTTATCGCCACTGGCAGCAGCCACTGGTAACAGGATTAGCAGAGCGAGGTATGTAGGCGGTGCTACAGA
GTTCTTGAAGTGGTGGCCTAACTACGGCTACACTAGAAGAACAGTATTTGGTATCTGCGCTCTGCTGAAG
CCAGTTACCTTCGGAAAAAGAGTTGGTAGCTCTTGATCCGGCAAACAAACCACCGCTGGTAGCGGTGGTT
TTTTTGTTTGCAAGCAGCAGATTACGCGCAGAAAAAAAGGATCTCAAGAAGATCCTTTGATCTTTTCTAC
GGGGTCTGACGCTCAGTGGAACGAAAACTCACGTTAAGGGATTTTGGTCATGAGATTATCAAAAAGGATC
TTCACCTAGATCCTTTTAAATTAAAAATGAAGTTTTAAATCAATCTAAAGTATATATGAGTAAACTTGGT
CTGACAGTTACCAATGCTTAATCAGTGAGGCACCTATCTCAGCGATCTGTCTATTTCGTTCATCCATAGT
TGCCTGACTCCCCGTCGTGTAGATAACTACGATACGGGAGGGCTTACCATCTGGCCCCAGTGCTGCAATG
ATACCGCGAGACCCACGCTCACCGGCTCCAGATTTATCAGCAATAAACCAGCCAGCCGGAAGGGCCGAGC
GCAGAAGTGGTCCTGCAACTTTATCCGCCTCCATCCAGTCTATTAATTGTTGCCGGGAAGCTAGAGTAAG
TAGTTCGCCAGTTAATAGTTTGCGCAACGTTGTTGCCATTGCTACAGGCATCGTGGTGTCACGCTCGTCG
TTTGGTATGGCTTCATTCAGCTCCGGTTCCCAACGATCAAGGCGAGTTACATGATCCCCCATGTTGTGCA
AAAAAGCGGTTAGCTCCTTCGGTCCTCCGATCGTTGTCAGAAGTAAGTTGGCCGCAGTGTTATCACTCAT
GGTTATGGCAGCACTGCATAATTCTCTTACTGTCATGCCATCCGTAAGATGCTTTTCTGTGACTGGTGAG
TACTCAACCAAGTCATTCTGAGAATAGTGTATGCGGCGACCGAGTTGCTCTTGCCCGGCGTCAATACGGG
ATAATACCGCGCCACATAGCAGAACTTTAAAAGTGCTCATCATTGGAAAACGTTCTTCGGGGCGAAAACT
CTCAAGGATCTTACCGCTGTTGAGATCCAGTTCGATGTAACCCACTCGTGCACCCAACTGATCTTCAGCA
TCTTTTACTTTCACCAGCGTTTCTGGGTGAGCAAAAACAGGAAGGCAAAATGCCGCAAAAAAGGGAATAA
GGGCGACACGGAAATGTTGAATACTCATACTCTTCCTTTTTCAATATTATTGAAGCATTTATCAGGGTTA
TTGTCTCATGAGCGGATACATATTTGAATGTATTTAGAAAAATAAACAAATAGGGGTTCCGCGCACATTT
CCCCGAAAAGTGCCACCTGACGTCGACGGATCGGGAGATCTCCCGATCCCCTATGGTGCACTCTCAGTAC
AATCTGCTCTGATGCCGCATAGTTAAGCCAGTATCTGCTCCCTGCTTGTGTGTTGGA
Features (pLannotate 1.2.2; 25 found; start..end, strand, type, name):
    132..511     +  enhancer       CMV enhancer: human cytomegalovirus immediate early enhancer
    512..715     +  promoter       CMV promoter: human cytomegalovirus (CMV) immediate early promoter
    711..744     +  LTR            5' LTR (truncated) (fragment): truncated 5' long terminal repeat (LTR) from HIV-1
    760..778     +  promoter       T7 promoter: promoter for bacteriophage T7 RNA polymerase
    798..818     +  CDS            FLAG (fragment): FLAG® epitope tag, followed by an enterokinase cleavage site
    828..1388    +  CDS            Dhfr: DYR_MOUSE - Experimental evidence at protein level: Swiss-Prot protein existence level 1. Key enzyme in folate metabolism. Contributes to the de novo mitochondrial thymidylate biosynthesis pathway (PubMed:25980602). Catalyzes an essential reaction for de novo glycine and purine synthesis, and for DNA precursor synthesis (PubMed:25980602). Binds its own mRNA. From Mus musculus (Mouse).
   1395..1420    +  CDS            3xHA (fragment): three tandem HA epitope tags
   1449..1666    +  CDS            ubiquitin (fragment): Saccharomyces cerevisiae ubiquitin
   1680..2288    +  CDS            Rgs4: RGS4_RAT - Experimental evidence at protein level: Swiss-Prot protein existence level 1. Inhibits signal transduction by increasing the GTPase activity of G protein alpha subunits thereby driving them into their inactive GDP-bound form. Activity on G(z)-alpha is inhibited by phosphorylation of the G-protein. Activity on G(z)-alpha and G(i)- alpha-1 is inhibited by palmitoylation of the G-protein. From Rattus norvegicus (Rat).
   2343..2361    -  promoter       SP6 promoter: promoter for bacteriophage SP6 RNA polymerase
   2387..2611    +  polyA_signal   bGH poly(A) signal: bovine growth hormone polyadenylation signal
   2615..2636    +  promoter       SV40 promoter (fragment): SV40 enhancer and early promoter
   2657..3085    +  rep_origin     f1 ori (sequence partly withheld): f1 bacteriophage origin of replication; arrow indicates direction of (+) strand synthesis
   3099..3428    +  promoter       SV40 promoter: SV40 enhancer and early promoter
   3495..4286    +  CDS            neo: KKA2_KLEPN - Also known as kan, nptII. Experimental evidence at protein level: Swiss-Prot protein existence level 1. Resistance to kanamycin, neomycin, paromomycin, ribostamycin, butirosin and gentamicin B. From Klebsiella pneumoniae.
   4310..4468    +  CDS            ble (fragment): BLE_KLEPN - Experimental evidence at protein level: Swiss-Prot protein existence level 1. Binding protein with a strong affinity to the bleomycin family of antibiotics. Binds to CL990; an antimitotic-antibiotic compound. From Klebsiella pneumoniae.
   4463..4584    +  polyA_signal   SV40 poly(A) signal: SV40 polyadenylation signal
   4657..4673    -  protein_bind   lac operator: The lac repressor binds to the lac operator to inhibit transcription in E. coli. This inhibition can be relieved by adding lactose or isopropyl-β-D-thiogalactopyranoside (IPTG). lac repressor encoded by lacI
   4681..4711    -  promoter       lac promoter: promoter for the E. coli lac operon
   4726..4747    -  protein_bind   CAP binding site: CAP binding activates transcription in the presence of cAMP. E. coli catabolite activator protein
   4760..4852    -  CDS            lacI (fragment): lac repressor; lacI; The lac repressor binds to the lac operator to inhibit transcription in E. coli. This inhibition can be relieved by adding lactose or isopropyl-β-D-thiogalactopyranoside (IPTG).
   5035..5623    -  rep_origin     ori: high-copy-number ColE1/pMB1/pBR322/pUC origin of replication
   5794..6654    -  CDS            AmpR: β-lactamase; bla; confers resistance to ampicillin, carbenicillin, and related antibiotics
   6655..6759    -  promoter       AmpR promoter: bla
   6818..6870    -  misc_feature   bom (fragment): basis of mobility region from pBR322
