[The description below was written by a language model from this plasmid's Addgene catalogue record and pLannotate feature annotations shown in this document.]
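Description:
pBW359 is a 6.9 kb mammalian expression plasmid built on a ubiquitin reference technique (URT) backbone derived from pKP496. It is propagated in E. coli through a high-copy ColE1/pUC-type origin with ampicillin resistance (AmpR under its own bla promoter). It also carries an f1 origin and an SV40 promoter–neo–SV40 poly(A) cassette, which would allow G418 selection in mammalian cells. Small annotated fragments of lac regulatory elements, ble, bom and an HIV-1 LTR appear to be backbone remnants or annotation matches rather than functional parts.

The payload is a single open reading frame driven by the CMV immediate-early enhancer/promoter and terminated by the bGH polyadenylation signal. Flanking T7 and SP6 promoters allow in vitro transcription or sequencing. In order, the frame encodes a FLAG epitope, mouse dihydrofolate reductase (DHFR), an HA epitope, a ubiquitin moiety and RGS4. In the URT design, deubiquitylating enzymes cleave the fusion cotranslationally after the last residue of ubiquitin. This releases equimolar amounts of a stable tagged DHFR–ubiquitin reference protein and the test protein, which then bears a defined N-terminal residue. Comparing the test protein with the reference corrects for differences in expression and loading in degradation assays.

The catalogue name indicates a SacII–ClaI cloning site and a C-terminal flag tag on the test protein, although the feature table annotates only the N-terminal FLAG. The catalogue lists the insert as human RGS4, whereas the annotation tool's best match was the rat orthologue, so the record leaves the species ambiguous. The associated publication concerns N-terminal arginylation and degradation assays, consistent with use of this plasmid to measure RGS4 turnover by the N-degron pathway.
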