Addgene plasmid #177119: pBW359
Purpose: Mammalian URT vector -pKP496 SacII-ClaI-flag
Depositing lab: Alexander Varshavsky. Publication: Analyzing N-terminal Arginylation through the Use of Peptide Arrays and Degradation Assays. Wadas B, Piatkov KI, Brower CS, Varshavsky A. J Biol Chem. 2016 Sep 30;291(40):20976-20992. doi: 10.1074/jbc.M116.747956. Epub 2016 Aug 10. PubMed 27510035.
Backbone
  Vector backbone: Mammalian URT vector
  Vector type: Mammalian Expression
Growth in bacteria
  Bacterial resistance: Ampicillin, 100 μg/mL
  Growth temperature: 37°C
  Growth strain: DH5alpha
  Copy number: Unknown
Gene/Insert
  Gene/Insert name: RGS4
  Species: H. sapiens (human)
  Entrez Gene: RGS4 (a.k.a. RGP4, SCZD9)
  Tag / fusion protein: Mammalian URT vector -pKP496 SacII-ClaI-flag
Terms and licenses: Academic/Nonprofit Terms; Industry Terms: Not Available to Industry
How to cite: pBW359 was a gift from Alexander Varshavsky (Addgene plasmid # 177119 ; http://n2t.net/addgene:177119 ; RRID:Addgene_177119)
